>Addgene plasmid #71388 | pET151-hUCH37 (ISF1)(M148D/F149D) | depositor partial sequence | sequence record 128415 | T7/T7TRM
ATGACGGGCAATGCCGGGGAGTGGTGCCTCATGGAAAGCGACCCCGGGGTCTTCACCGAGCTCATTAAAG
GATTCGGTTGCCGAGGAGCCCAAGTAGAAGAAATATGGAGTTTAGAGCCTGAGAATTTTGAAAAATTAAA
GCCAGTTCATGGGTTAATTTTTCTTTTCAAGTGGCAGCCAGGAGAAGAACCAGCAGGCTCTGTGGTTCAG
GACTCCCGACTTGACACGATATTTTTTGCTAAGCAGGTAATTAATAATGCTTGTGCTACTCAAGCCATAG
TGAGTGTGTTACTGAACTGTACCCACCAGGATGTCCATTTAGGCGAGACATTATCAGAGTTTAAAGAATT
TTCACAAAGTTTTGATGCAGCTATGAAAGGCTTGGCACTGAGCAATTCAGATGTGATTCGACAAGTACAC
AACAGTTTCGCCAGACAGCAAGATGATGAATTTGATACGAAGACATCAGCAAAAGAAGAAGATGCTTTTC
ACTTTGTCAGTTATGTTCCTGTTAATGGGAGACTGTATGAATTAGATGGATTAAGAGAAGGACCGATTGA
TTTAGGTGCATGCAATCAAGATGATTGGATCAGTGCAGTAAGGCCTGTCATAGAAAAAAGGATACAAAAG
TACAGTGAAGGTGAAATTCGATTTAATTTAATGGCCATTGTGTCTGACAGAAAAATGATATATGAGCAGA
AGATAGCAGAGTTACAAAGACAACTTGCAGAGGAGGAACCCATGGATACAGATCAAGGTAATAGTATGTT
AAGTGCTATTCAGTCAGAAGTTGCCAAAAATCAGATGCTTATTGAAGAGGAAGTACAGAAATTAAAAAGA
TACAAGATTGAGAATATCAGAAGGAAGCATAATTATCTGCCTTTCATTATGGAATTGTTAAAGACTTTAG
CAGAACACCAGCAGTTAATACCACTAGTAGAAAAGGCAAAAGAAAAACAGAACGCAAAGAAAGCTCAGGA
AACCAAATGA
