>Addgene plasmid #71388 | pET151-hUCH37 (ISF1)(M148D/F149D) | addgene partial sequence | sequence record 132458 | T7 5'-TAATACGACTCACTATAGGG-3'
GAAGGAGATATACATATGCATCATCACCATCACCATGGTAAGCCTATCCCTAACCCTCTCCTCGGTCTCG
ATTCTACGGAAAACCTGTATTTTCAGGGAATTGATCCCTTCACCATGACGGGCAATGCCGGGGAGTGGTG
CCTCATGGAAAGCGACCCCGGGGTCTTCACCGAGCTCATTAAAGGATTCGGTTGCCGAGGAGCCCAAGTA
GAAGAAATATGGAGTTTAGAGCCTGAGAATTTTGAAAAATTAAAGCCAGTTCATGGGTTAATTTTTCTTT
TCAAGTGGCAGCCAGGAGAAGAACCAGCAGGCTCTGTGGTTCAGGACTCCCGACTTGACACGATATTTTT
TGCTAAGCAGGTAATTAATAATGCTTGTGCTACTCAAGCCATAGTGAGTGTGTTACTGAACTGTACCCAC
CAGGATGTCCATTTAGGCGAGACATTATCAGAGTTTAAAGAATTTTCACAAAGTTTTGATGCAGCTATGA
AAGGCTTGGCACTGAGCAATTCAGATGTGATTCGACAAGTACACAACAGTTTCGCCAGACAGCAAGATGA
TGAATTTGATACGAAGACATCAGCAAAAGAAGAAGATGCTTTTCACTTTGTCAGTTATGTTCCTGTTAAT
GGGAGACTGTATGAATTAGATGGATTAAGAGAAGGACCGATTGATTTAGGTGCATGCAATCAAGATGATT
GGATCAGTGCAGTAAGGCCTGTCATAGA
