>Addgene plasmid #71388 | pET151-hUCH37 (ISF1)(M148D/F149D) | addgene partial sequence | sequence record 132459 | T7term 5'-GCTAGTTATTGCTCAGCGG-3'
CCGGATCTGAGCTCGCCCTTATTTGGTTTCCTGAGCTTTCTTTGCGTTCTGTTTTTCTTTTGCCTTTTCT
ACTAGTGGTATTAACTGCTGGTGTTCTGCTAAAGTCTTTAACAATTCCATAATGAAAGGCAGATAATTAT
GCTTCCTTCTGATATTCTCAATCTTGTATCTTTTTAATTTCTGTACTTCCTCTTCAATAAGCATCTGATT
TTTGGCAACTTCTGACTGAATAGCACTTAACATACTATTACCTTGATCTGTATCCATGGGTTCCTCCTCT
GCAAGTTGTCTTTGTAACTCTGCTATCTTCTGCTCATATATCATTTTTCTGTCAGACACAATGGCCATTA
AATTAAATCGAATTTCACCTTCACTGTACTTTTGTATCCTTTTTTCTATGACAGGCCTTACTGCACTGAT
CCAATCATCTTGATTGCATGCACCTAAATCAATCGGTCCTTCTCTTAATCCATCTAATTCATACAGTCTC
CCATTAACAGGAACATAACTGACAAAGTGAAAAGCATCTTCTTCTTTTGCTGATGTCTTCGTATCAAATT
CATCATCTTGCTGTCTGGCGAAACTGTTGTGTACTTGTCGAATCACATCTGAATTGCTCAGTGCCAAGCC
TTTCATAGCTGCATCAAAACTTTGTGAAAATTCTTTAAACTCTGATAATGTCTCGCCTAAATGGACATCC
TGGTGGGTACAGTTCAGTAACACACTCACTATGGCTTGAGTAGCACAAGCATTATTAATT
