[The description below was written by a language model from this plasmid's Addgene catalogue record.]
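Description:
pET151-hUCH37 (ISF1)(M148D/F149D) is a bacterial expression plasmid built on the commercial pET151-D-TOPO backbone, with a recorded total size of about 6.8 kb (roughly 5.8 kb of backbone plus a 989 bp insert). It is maintained in E. coli as a high-copy plasmid under ampicillin selection. The catalogue lists DH5alpha as the propagation strain. No feature table accompanies the record, so the origin of replication and other backbone elements are not itemised.

The insert encodes isoform 1 of human UCH37, also known as UCHL5, a ubiquitin C-terminal hydrolase family deubiquitylase. It carries two substitutions, methionine 148 to aspartate and phenylalanine 149 to aspartate, which the depositor notes were introduced by site-directed mutagenesis after the coding sequence had been placed in the vector by TOPO cloning. Transcription is driven by a T7 promoter, so expression requires a host that supplies T7 RNA polymerase, and the T7 terminator primer listed for sequencing indicates a T7 terminator downstream of the insert. The backbone contributes an N-terminal histidine tag followed by a TEV protease recognition sequence. This allows the recombinant protein to be captured by metal-affinity chromatography and the tag then to be cleaved off.

The stated purpose is production of the M148D/F149D mutant protein in E. coli. The associated publication concerns the structural basis of UCH37 activation and inhibition, so the construct presumably supplied mutant protein for biochemical or structural comparison with the wild-type enzyme. However, the record does not state the specific functional effect the double mutation was designed to test.
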