Addgene plasmid #71388: pET151-hUCH37 (ISF1)(M148D/F149D)
Purpose: Expression of hUCH37 (M148D/F149D) in E.coli
Depositing lab: Chris Hill. Depositing organization: University of Utah. Publication: Structural Basis for the Activation and Inhibition of the UCH37 Deubiquitylase. VanderLinden RT, Hemmis CW, Schmitt B, Ndoja A, Whitby FG, Robinson H, Cohen RE, Yao T, Hill CP. Mol Cell. 2015 Feb 17. pii: S1097-2765(15)00017-9. doi: 10.1016/j.molcel.2015.01.016. PubMed 25702872.
Backbone
  Vector backbone: pET151-D-TOPO
  Backbone manufacturer: Invotrogen
  Backbone size w/o insert (bp): 5800
  Total vector size (bp): 6800
  Vector type: Bacterial Expression
Growth in bacteria
  Bacterial resistance: Ampicillin, 100 μg/mL
  Growth temperature: 37°C
  Growth strain: DH5alpha
  Copy number: High Copy
Gene/Insert
  Gene/Insert name: hUCH37 (ISF1) M148D/F149D (alt name: UCHL5)
  Species: H. sapiens (human)
  Insert size (bp): 989
  Mutation: changed methionine 148 to aspartate, phenylalanine 149 to aspartate
  GenBank ID: AAD31528.1 AAD31528.1
  Entrez Gene: UCHL5 (a.k.a. CGI-70, INO80R, UCH-L5, UCH37)
  Promoter: T7
  Tag / fusion protein: HIS-TEV sequence (N terminal on backbone)
  Cloning method: TOPO Cloning
  Sequencing primers: 5′ T7; 3′ T7 term
Terms and licenses: Academic/Nonprofit Terms; Industry Terms: Not Available to Industry
Depositor comments: M148D/F149D mutations were incorporated via Quickchange mutagenesis.
How to cite: pET151-hUCH37 (ISF1)(M148D/F149D) was a gift from Chris Hill (Addgene plasmid # 71388 ; http://n2t.net/addgene:71388 ; RRID:Addgene_71388)
